>Addgene plasmid #143925 | TFORF1101 | addgene full sequence | sequence record 404588 | Addgene NGS Result
TTAATGTAGTCTTATGCAATACTCTTGTAGTCTTGCAACATGGTAACGATGAGTTAGCAACATGCCTTAC
AAGGAGAGAAAAAGCACCGTGCATGCCGATTGGTGGAAGTAAGGTGGTACGATCGTGCCTTATTAGGAAG
GCAACAGACGGGTCTGACATGGATTGGACGAACCACTGAATTGCCGCATTGCAGAGATATTGTATTTAAG
TGCCTAGCTCGATACATAAACGGGTCTCTCTGGTTAGACCAGATCTGAGCCTGGGAGCTCTCTGGCTAAC
TAGGGAACCCACTGCTTAAGCCTCAATAAAGCTTGCCTTGAGTGCTTCAAGTAGTGTGTGCCCGTCTGTT
GTGTGACTCTGGTAACTAGAGATCCCTCAGACCCTTTTAGTCAGTGTGGAAAATCTCTAGCAGTGGCGCC
CGAACAGGGACTTGAAAGCGAAAGGGAAACCAGAGGAGCTCTCTCGACGCAGGACTCGGCTTGCTGAAGC
GCGCACGGCAAGAGGCGAGGGGCGGCGACTGGTGAGTACGCCAAAAATTTTGACTAGCGGAGGCTAGAAG
GAGAGAGATGGGTGCGAGAGCGTCAGTATTAAGCGGGGGAGAATTAGATCGCGATGGGAAAAAATTCGGT
TAAGGCCAGGGGGAAAGAAAAAATATAAATTAAAACATATAGTATGGGCAAGCAGGGAGCTAGAACGATT
CGCAGTTAATCCTGGCCTGTTAGAAACATCAGAAGGCTGTAGACAAATACTGGGACAGCTACAACCATCC
CTTCAGACAGGATCAGAAGAACTTAGATCATTATATAATACAGTAGCAACCCTCTATTGTGTGCATCAAA
GGATAGAGATAAAAGACACCAAGGAAGCTTTAGACAAGATAGAGGAAGAGCAAAACAAAAGTAAGACCAC
CGCACAGCAAGCGGCCGCTGATCTTCAGACCTGGAGGAGGAGATATGAGGGACAATTGGAGAAGTGAATT
ATATAAATATAAAGTAGTAAAAATTGAACCATTAGGAGTAGCACCCACCAAGGCAAAGAGAAGAGTGGTG
CAGAGAGAAAAAAGAGCAGTGGGAATAGGAGCTTTGTTCCTTGGGTTCTTGGGAGCAGCAGGAAGCACTA
TGGGCGCAGCGTCAATGACGCTGACGGTACAGGCCAGACAATTATTGTCTGGTATAGTGCAGCAGCAGAA
CAATTTGCTGAGGGCTATTGAGGCGCAACAGCATCTGTTGCAACTCACAGTCTGGGGCATCAAGCAGCTC
CAGGCAAGAATCCTGGCTGTGGAAAGATACCTAAAGGATCAACAGCTCCTGGGGATTTGGGGTTGCTCTG
GAAAACTCATTTGCACCACTGCTGTGCCTTGGAATGCTAGTTGGAGTAATAAATCTCTGGAACAGATTTG
GAATCACACGACCTGGATGGAGTGGGACAGAGAAATTAACAATTACACAAGCTTAATACACTCCTTAATT
GAAGAATCGCAAAACCAGCAAGAAAAGAATGAACAAGAATTATTGGAATTAGATAAATGGGCAAGTTTGT
GGAATTGGTTTAACATAACAAATTGGCTGTGGTATATAAAATTATTCATAATGATAGTAGGAGGCTTGGT
AGGTTTAAGAATAGTTTTTGCTGTACTTTCTATAGTGAATAGAGTTAGGCAGGGATATTCACCATTATCG
TTTCAGACCCACCTCCCAACCCCGAGGGGACCCATGCATTGCATCTCAATTAGTCAGCAACCAGGTGTGG
AAAGTCCCCAGGCTCCCCAGCAGGCAGAAGTATGCAAAGCATGCGTCTCAATTAGTCAGCAACCATAGTC
CCGCCCCTAACTCCGCCCATCCCGCCCCTAACTCCGCCCAGTTCCGCCCATTCTCCGCCCCATGGCTGAC
TAATTTTTTTTATTTATGCAGAGGCCGAGGCCGCCTCGGCCTCTGAGCTATTCCAGAAGTAGTGAGGAGG
CTTTTTTGGAGGCCTAGGCTTTTGCAAAAAGCTTTCTAGAGGTACCACCGGAGCTTACCATGACCGAGTA
CAAGCCCACGGTGCGCCTCGCCACCCGCGACGACGTCCCCAGGGCCGTACGCACCCTCGCCGCCGCGTTC
GCCGACTACCCCGCCACGCGCCACACCGTCGATCCGGACCGCCACATCGAGCGGGTCACCGAGCTGCAAG
AACTCTTCCTCACGCGCGTCGGGCTCGACATCGGCAAGGTGTGGGTCGCGGACGACGGCGCCGCCGTGGC
GGTCTGGACCACGCCGGAGAGCGTCGAAGCGGGGGCGGTGTTCGCCGAGATCGGCCCGCGCATGGCCGAG
TTGAGCGGTTCCCGGCTGGCCGCGCAGCAACAGATGGAAGGCCTCCTGGCGCCGCACCGGCCCAAGGAGC
CCGCGTGGTTCCTGGCCACCGTCGGCGTCTCGCCCGACCACCAGGGCAAGGGTCTGGGCAGCGCCGTCGT
GCTCCCCGGAGTGGAGGCGGCCGAGCGCGCCGGGGTGCCCGCCTTCCTGGAGACCTCCGCGCCCCGCAAC
CTCCCCTTCTACGAGCGGCTCGGCTTCACCGTCACCGCCGACGTCGAGGTGCCCGAAGGACCGCGCACCT
GGTGCATGACCCGCAAGCCCGGTGCCAGTTAACGAATTCTAGATCTTGAGACAAATGGCAGTATTCATCC
ACAATTTTAAAAGAAAAGGGGGGATTGGGGGGTACAGTGCAGGGGAAAGAATAGTAGACATAATAGCAAC
AGACATACAAACTAAAGAATTACAAAAACAAATTACAAAAATTCAAAATTTTCGGGTTTATTACAGGGAC
AGCAGAGATCCACTTTGGCGCCGGCTCGAGGCCTGCAGGTGCAAAGATGGATAAAGTTTTAAACAGAGAG
GAATCTTTGCAGCTAATGGACCTTCTAGGTCTTGAAAGGAGTGGGAATTGGCTCCGGTGCCCGTCAGTGG
GCAGAGCGCACATCGCCCACAGTCCCCGAGAAGTTGGGGGGAGGGGTCGGCAATTGAACCGGTGCCTAGA
GAAGGTGGCGCGGGGTAAACTGGGAAAGTGATGTCGTGTACTGGCTCCGCCTTTTTCCCGAGGGTGGGGG
AGAACCGTATATAAGTGCAGTAGTCGCCGTGAACGTTCTTTTTCGCAACGGGTTTGCCGCCAGAACACAG
GTAAGTGCCGTGTGTGGTTCCCGCGGGCCTGGCCTCTTTACGGGTTATGGCCCTTGCGTGCCTTGAATTA
CTTCCACCTGGCTGCAGTACGTGATTCTTGATCCCGAGCTTCGGGTTGGAAGTGGGTGGGAGAGTTCGAG
GCCTTGCGCTTAAGGAGCCCCTTCGCCTCGTGCTTGAGTTGAGGCCTGGCCTGGGCGCTGGGGCCGCCGC
GTGCGAATCTGGTGGCACCTTCGCGCCTGTCTCGCTGCTTTCGATAAGTCTCTAGCCATTTAAAATTTTT
GATGACCTGCTGCGACGCTTTTTTTCTGGCAAGATAGTCTTGTAAATGCGGGCCAAGATCTGCACACTGG
TATTTCGGTTTTTGGGGCCGCGGGCGGCGACGGGGCCCGTGCGTCCCAGCGCACATGTTCGGCGAGGCGG
GGCCTGCGAGCGCGGCCACCGAGAATCGGACGGGGGTAGTCTCAAGCTGGCCGGCCTGCTCTGGTGCCTG
GCCTCGCGCCGCCGTGTATCGCCCCGCCCTGGGCGGCAAGGCTGGCCCGGTCGGCACCAGTTGCGTGAGC
GGAAAGATGGCCGCTTCCCGGCCCTGCTGCAGGGAGCTCAAAATGGAGGACGCGGCGCTCGGGAGAGCGG
GCGGGTGAGTCACCCACACAAAGGAAAAGGGCCTTTCCGTCCTCAGCCGTCGCTTCATGTGACTCCACGG
AGTACCGGGCGCCGTCCAGGCACCTCGATTAGTTCTCGAGCTTTTGGAGTACGTCGTCTTTAGGTTGGGG
GGAGGGGTTTTATGCGATGGAGTTTCCCCACACTGAGTGGGTGGAGACTGAAGTTAGGCCAGCTTGGCAC
TTGATGTAATTCTCCTTGGAATTTGCCCTTTTTGAGTTTGGATCTTGGTTCATTCTCAAGCCTCAGACAG
TGGTTCAAAGTTTTTTTCTTCCATTTCAGGTGTCGTGAGGCTAGCACCGCCACCATGGCCTTGCTGGGTA
AGCGCTGTGACGTCCCCACCAACGGCTGCGGACCCGACCGCTGGAACTCCGCGTTCACCCGCAAAGACGA
GATCATCACCAGCCTCGTGTCTGCCTTAGACTCCATGTGCTCAGCGCTGTCCAAACTGAACGCCGAGGTG
GCCTGTGTCGCCGTGCACGATGAGAGCGCCTTTGTGGTGGGCACAGAGAAGGGGAGAATGTTCCTGAATG
CCCGGAAGGAGCTACAGTCAGACTTCCTCAGGTTCTGCCGAGGGCCCCCGTGGAAGGATCCGGAGGCAGA
GCACCCCAAGAAGGTGCAGCGGGGCGAGGGTGGAGGCCGTAGCCTCCCTCGGTCCTCCCTGGAACATGGC
TCAGATGTGTACCTTCTGCGGAAGATGGTAGAGGAGGTGTTTGATGTTCTTTATAGCGAGGCCCTGGGAA
GGGCCAGTGTGGTGCCACTGCCCTATGAGAGGCTGCTCAGGGAGCCAGGGCTGCTGGCCGTGCAGGGGCT
GCCCGAAGGCCTGGCCTTCCGAAGGCCAGCCGAGTATGACCCCAAGGCCCTCATGGCCATCCTGGAACAC
AGCCACCGCATCCGCTTCAAGCTCAAGAGGCCACTTGAGGATGGCGGGCGGGACTCGAAGGCCCTGGTGG
AGCTGAACGGTGTCTCCCTGATTCCCAAGGGGTCACGGGACTGTGGCCTGCATGGCCAGGCCCCCAAGGT
GCCACCCCAGGACCTGCCCCCAACCGCCACCTCCTCCTCCATGGCCAGCTTCCTGTACAGCACGGCGCTC
CCCAACCACGCCATCCGAGAGCTCAAGCAGGAAGCACCTTCCTGCCCCCTTGCCCCCAGCGACCTGGGCC
TGAGTCGGCCCATGCCAGAGCCCAAGGCCACCGGTGCCCAAGACTTCTCCGACTGTTGTGGACAGAAGCC
CACTGGGCCTGGTGGGCCTCTCATCCAGAACGTCCATGCCTCCAAGCGCATTCTCTTCTCCATCGTCCAT
GACAAGTCAGAGAAGTGGGACGCCTTCATAAAGGAAACCGAGGACATCAACACGCTCCGGGAGTGTGTGC
AGATCCTGTTTAACAGCAGATATGCGGAAGCCCTGGGCCTGGACCACATGGTCCCCGTGCCCTACCGGAA
GATTGCCTGTGACCCGGAGGCTGTGGAGATCGTGGGCATCCCGGACAAGATCCCCTTCAAGCGCCCCTGC
ACTTATGGAGTCCCCAAGCTGAAGCGGATCCTGGAGGAGCGCCATAGTATCCACTTCATCATTAAGAGGA
TGTTTGATGAGCGAATTTTCACAGGGAACAAGTTTACCAAAGACACCACGAAGCTGGAGCCAGCCAGCCC
GCCAGAGGACACCTCTGCAGAGGTCTCTAGGGCCACCGTCCTTGACCTTGCTGGGAATGCTCGGTCAGAC
AAGGGCAGCATGTCTGAAGACTGTGGGCCAGGAACCTCCGGGGAGCTGGGCGGGCTGAGGCCGATCAAAA
TTGAGCCAGAGGATCTGGACATCATTCAGGTCACCGTCCCAGACCCCTCGCCAACCTCTGAGGAAATGAC
AGACTCGATGCCTGGGCACCTGCCATCGGAGGATTCTGGTTATGGGATGGAGATGCTGACAGACAAAGGT
CTGAGTGAGGACGCGCGGCCCGAGGAGAGGCCCGTGGAGGACAGCCACGGTGACGTGATCCGGCCCCTGC
GGAAGCAGGTGGAGCTGCTCTTCAACACACGATACGCCAAGGCCATTGGCATCTCGGAGCCCGTCAAGGT
GCCGTACTCCAAGTTTCTGATGCACCCGGAGGAGCTGTTTGTGGTGGGACTGCCTGAAGGCATCTCCCTC
CGCAGGCCCAACTGCTTCGGGATCGCCAAGCTCCGGAAGATTCTGGAGGCCAGCAACAGCATCCAGTTTG
TCATCAAGAGGCCCGAGCTGCTCACTGAGGGAGTCAAAGAGCCCATCATGGATAGTCAAGAGAGGGATTC
CGGGGACCCTCTGGTGGACGAGAGCCTGAAGAGACAGGGCTTTCAAGAAAATTATGACGCGAGGCTCTCA
CGGATCGACATCGCCAACACACTAAGGGAGCAGGTCCAGGACCTTTTCAATAAGAAATACGGGGAAGCCT
TGGGCATCAAGTACCCGGTCCAGGTCCCCTACAAGCGGATCAAGAGTAACCCCGGCTCCGTGATCATCGA
GGGGCTGCCCCCAGGAATCCCGTTCCGAAAGCCCTGTACCTTCGGCTCCCAGAACCTGGAGAGGATTCTT
GCTGTGGCTGACAAGATCAAGTTCACAGTCACCAGGCCTTTCCAAGGACTCATCCCAAAGCCTGATGAAG
ATGACGCCAACAGACTCGGGGAGAAGGTGATCCTGCGGGAGCAGGTGAAGGAACTCTTCAACGAGAAATA
CGGTGAGGCCCTGGGCCTGAACCGGCCGGTGCTGGTCCCTTATAAACTAATCCGGGACAGCCCAGACGCC
GTGGAGGTCACGGGTCTGCCTGATGACATCCCCTTCCGGAACCCCAACACGTACGACATCCACCGGCTGG
AGAAGATCCTGAAGGCCCGAGAGCATGTCCGCATGGTCATCATTAACCAGCTCCAACCCTTTGCAGAAAT
CTGCAATGATGCCAAGGTGCCAGCCAAAGACAGCAGCATTCCCAAGCGCAAGAGAAAGCGGGTCTCGGAA
GGAAATTCCGTCTCCTCTTCCTCCTCGTCTTCCTCTTCCTCGTCCTCTAACCCGGATTCAGTGGCATCGG
CCAACCAGATCTCACTCGTGCAATGGCCAATGTACATGGTGGACTATGCCGGCCTGAACGTGCAGCTCCC
GGGACCTCTTAATTACTAGTAATGAACTAGTCCGTAACTTGAAAGTATTTCGATTTCTTGGCTTTATATA
TCTTGTGGAAAGGACGAGCTATAGCCAAGGCTCCCTAAAGTACGCGTTAAGTCGACAATCAACCTCTGGA
TTACAAAATTTGTGAAAGATTGACTGGTATTCTTAACTATGTTGCTCCTTTTACGCTATGTGGATACGCT
GCTTTAATGCCTTTGTATCATGCTATTGCTTCCCGTATGGCTTTCATTTTCTCCTCCTTGTATAAATCCT
GGTTGCTGTCTCTTTATGAGGAGTTGTGGCCCGTTGTCAGGCAACGTGGCGTGGTGTGCACTGTGTTTGC
TGACGCAACCCCCACTGGTTGGGGCATTGCCACCACCTGTCAGCTCCTTTCCGGGACTTTCGCTTTCCCC
CTCCCTATTGCCACGGCGGAACTCATCGCCGCCTGCCTTGCCCGCTGCTGGACAGGGGCTCGGCTGTTGG
GCACTGACAATTCCGTGGTGTTGTCGGGGAAATCATCGTCCTTTCCTTGGCTGCTCGCCTGTGTTGCCAC
CTGGATTCTGCGCGGGACGTCCTTCTGCTACGTCCCTTCGGCCCTCAATCCAGCGGACCTTCCTTCCCGC
GGCCTGCTGCCGGCTCTGCGGCCTCTTCCGCGTCTTCGCCTTCGCCCTCAGACGAGTCGGATCTCCCTTT
GGGCCGCCTCCCCGCGTCGACTTTAAGACCAATGACTTACAAGGCAGCTGTAGATCTTAGCCACTTTTTA
AAAGAAAAGGGGGGACTGGAAGGGCTAATTCACTCCCAACGAAGACAAGATCTGCTTTTTGCTTGTACTG
GGTCTCTCTGGTTAGACCAGATCTGAGCCTGGGAGCTCTCTGGCTAACTAGGGAACCCACTGCTTAAGCC
TCAATAAAGCTTGCCTTGAGTGCTTCAAGTAGTGTGTGCCCGTCTGTTGTGTGACTCTGGTAACTAGAGA
TCCCTCAGACCCTTTTAGTCAGTGTGGAAAATCTCTAGCAGTACGTATAGTAGTTCATGTCATCTTATTA
TTCAGTATTTATAACTTGCAAAGAAATGAATATCAGAGAGTGAGAGGAACTTGTTTATTGCAGCTTATAA
TGGTTACAAATAAAGCAATAGCATCACAAATTTCACAAATAAAGCATTTTTTTCACTGCATTCTAGTTGT
GGTTTGTCCAAACTCATCAATGTATCTTATCATGTCTGGCTCTAGCTATCCCGCCCCTAACTCCGCCCAT
CCCGCCCCTAACTCCGCCCAGTTCCGCCCATTCTCCGCCCCATGGCTGACTAATTTTTTTTATTTATGCA
GAGGCCGAGGCCGCCTCGGCCTCTGAGCTATTCCAGAAGTAGTGAGGAGGCTTTTTTGGAGGCCTAGGGA
CGTACCCAATTCGCCCTATAGTGAGTCGTATTACGCGCGCTCACTGGCCGTCGTTTTACAACGTCGTGAC
TGGGAAAACCCTGGCGTTACCCAACTTAATCGCCTTGCAGCACATCCCCCTTTCGCCAGCTGGCGTAATA
GCGAAGAGGCCCGCACCGATCGCCCTTCCCAACAGTTGCGCAGCCTGAATGGCGAATGGG
[124 nt withheld, positions 8531-8654]
C
[91 nt withheld, positions 8656-8746]
A
[49 nt withheld, positions 8748-8796]
CCTTTGACGTTGGAGTCCACGTTCTTT
[37 nt withheld, positions 8824-8860]
ACCCTATCTCGGTCTATTCTTTTGATTTATAAGGGATTTTGCCGATTTCGGCCTATTGGTTAAAAAATGA
GCTGATTTAACAAAAATTTAACGCGAATTTTAACAAAATATTAACGCTTACAATTTAGGTGGCACTTTTC
GGGGAAATGTGCGCGGAACCCCTATTTGTTTATTTTTCTAAATACATTCAAATATGTATCCGCTCATGAG
ACAATAACCCTGATAAATGCTTCAATAATATTGAAAAAGGAAGAGTATGAGTATTCAACATTTCCGTGTC
GCCCTTATTCCCTTTTTTGCGGCATTTTGCCTTCCTGTTTTTGCTCACCCAGAAACGCTGGTGAAAGTAA
AAGATGCTGAAGATCAGTTGGGTGCACGAGTGGGTTACATCGAACTGGATCTCAACAGCGGTAAGATCCT
TGAGAGTTTTCGCCCCGAAGAACGTTTTCCAATGATGAGCACTTTTAAAGTTCTGCTATGTGGCGCGGTA
TTATCCCGTATTGACGCCGGGCAAGAGCAACTCGGTCGCCGCATACACTATTCTCAGAATGACTTGGTTG
AGTACTCACCAGTCACAGAAAAGCATCTTACGGATGGCATGACAGTAAGAGAATTATGCAGTGCTGCCAT
AACCATGAGTGATAACACTGCGGCCAACTTACTTCTGACAACGATCGGAGGACCGAAGGAGCTAACCGCT
TTTTTGCACAACATGGGGGATCATGTAACTCGCCTTGATCGTTGGGAACCGGAGCTGAATGAAGCCATAC
CAAACGACGAGCGTGACACCACGATGCCTGTAGCAATGGCAACAACGTTGCGCAAACTATTAACTGGCGA
ACTACTTACTCTAGCTTCCCGGCAACAATTAATAGACTGGATGGAGGCGGATAAAGTTGCAGGACCACTT
CTGCGCTCGGCCCTTCCGGCTGGCTGGTTTATTGCTGATAAATCTGGAGCCGGTGAGCGTGGGTCTCGCG
GTATCATTGCAGCACTGGGGCCAGATGGTAAGCCCTCCCGTATCGTAGTTATCTACACGACGGGGAGTCA
GGCAACTATGGATGAACGAAATAGACAGATCGCTGAGATAGGTGCCTCACTGATTAAGCATTGGTAACTG
TCAGACCAAGTTTACTCATATATACTTTAGATTGATTTAAAACTTCATTTTTAATTTAAAAGGATCTAGG
TGAAGATCCTTTTTGATAATCTCATGACCAAAATCCCTTAACGTGAGTTTTCGTTCCACTGAGCGTCAGA
CCCCGTAGAAAAGATCAAAGGATCTTCTTGAGATCCTTTTTTTCTGCGCGTAATCTGCTGCTTGCAAACA
AAAAAACCACCGCTACCAGCGGTGGTTTGTTTGCCGGATCAAGAGCTACCAACTCTTTTTCCGAAGGTAA
CTGGCTTCAGCAGAGCGCAGATACCAAATACTGTTCTTCTAGTGTAGCCGTAGTTAGGCCACCACTTCAA
GAACTCTGTAGCACCGCCTACATACCTCGCTCTGCTAATCCTGTTACCAGTGGCTGCTGCCAGTGGCGAT
AAGTCGTGTCTTACCGGGTTGGACTCAAGACGATAGTTACCGGATAAGGCGCAGCGGTCGGGCTGAACGG
GGGGTTCGTGCACACAGCCCAGCTTGGAGCGAACGACCTACACCGAACTGAGATACCTACAGCGTGAGCT
ATGAGAAAGCGCCACGCTTCCCGAAGGGAGAAAGGCGGACAGGTATCCGGTAAGCGGCAGGGTCGGAACA
GGAGAGCGCACGAGGGAGCTTCCAGGGGGAAACGCCTGGTATCTTTATAGTCCTGTCGGGTTTCGCCACC
TCTGACTTGAGCGTCGATTTTTGTGATGCTCGTCAGGGGGGCGGAGCCTATGGAAAAACGCCAGCAACGC
GGCCTTTTTACGGTTCCTGGCCTTTTGCTGGCCTTTTGCTCACATGTTCTTTCCTGCGTTATCCCCTGAT
TCTGTGGATAACCGTATTACCGCCTTTGAGTGAGCTGATACCGCTCGCCGCAGCCGAACGACCGAGCGCA
GCGAGTCAGTGAGCGAGGAAGCGGAAGAGCGCCCAATACGCAAACCGCCTCTCCCCGCGCGTTGGCCGAT
TCATTAATGCAGCTGGCACGACAGGTTTCCCGACTGGAAAGCGGGCAGTGAGCGCAACGCAATTAATGTG
AGTTAGCTCACTCATTAGGCACCCCAGGCTTTACACTTTATGCTTCCGGCTCGTATGTTGTGTGGAATTG
TGAGCGGATAACAATTTCACACAGGAAACAGCTATGACCATGATTACGCCAAGCGCGCAATTAACCCTCA
CTAAAGGGAACAAAAGCTGGAGCTGCAAGC
Features (pLannotate 1.2.2; 31 found; start..end, strand, type, name):
      5..231     +  promoter       RSV promoter: Rous sarcoma virus enhancer/promoter
    232..412     +  LTR            5' LTR (truncated): truncated 5' long terminal repeat (LTR) from HIV-1
    459..584     +  misc_feature   HIV-1 Ψ: packaging signal of human immunodeficiency virus type 1
    568..931     +  CDS            HIV-1 gag (fragment): gag protein from human immunodeficiency virus 1; gag
   1077..1310    +  misc_feature   RRE: The Rev response element (RRE) of HIV-1 allows for Rev-dependent mRNA export from the nucleus to the cytoplasm.
   1687..1713    +  CDS            Rev (fragment): human immunodeficiency virus 1 (HIV-1) Rev protein; rev; enhances nuclear export of unspliced and incompletely spliced viral mRNAs
   1720..1743    +  promoter       SV40 promoter (fragment): SV40 early promoter
   1744..1815    +  promoter       SV40 promoter (fragment): SV40 enhancer and early promoter
   1839..1974    +  rep_origin     SV40 ori: SV40 origin of replication
   2020..2616    +  CDS            PuroR (fragment): puromycin N-acetyltransferase; pac from Streptomyces; confers resistance to puromycin
   2665..2782    +  misc_feature   cPPT/CTS: central polypurine tract and central termination sequence of HIV-1
   2847..2913    +  CDS            small t antigen (fragment): SV40 (simian virus 40) small t antigen
   2920..4098    +  promoter       EF-1α promoter: strong constitutive promoter for human elongation factor EF-1α
   4115..6946    +  CDS            GTF2IRD1: GT2D1_HUMAN - Also known as CREAM1, GTF3, MUSTRD1, RBAP2, WBSCR11, WBSCR12. Experimental evidence at protein level: Swiss-Prot protein existence level 1. May be a transcription regulator involved in cell-cycle progression and skeletal muscle differentiation. May repress GTF2I transcriptional functions, by preventing its nuclear residency, or by inhibiting its transcriptional activation. May contribute to slow- twitch fiber type specificity during myogenesis and in regenerating muscles. Binds troponin I slow-muscle fiber enhancer (USE B1). Binds specifically and with high affinity to the EFG se
   6962..7015    +  promoter       U6 promoter (fragment): RNA polymerase III promoter for human U6 snRNA
   7057..7645    +  misc_feature   WPRE: woodchuck hepatitis virus posttranscriptional regulatory element
   7696..7715    +  misc_feature   cPPT/CTS (fragment): central polypurine tract and central termination sequence of HIV-1
   7717..7950    +  LTR            3' LTR (ΔU3): self-inactivating 3' long terminal repeat (LTR) from HIV-1
   8028..8149    +  polyA_signal   SV40 poly(A) signal: SV40 polyadenylation signal
   8189..8324    +  rep_origin     SV40 ori: SV40 origin of replication
   8345..8363    -  promoter       T7 promoter: promoter for bacteriophage T7 RNA polymerase
   8371..8526    +  CDS            lacZα (fragment): LacZα fragment of β-galactosidase; lacZ fragment
   8531..8959    +  rep_origin     f1 ori (sequence partly withheld): f1 bacteriophage origin of replication; arrow indicates direction of (+) strand synthesis
   9012..9116    +  promoter       AmpR promoter: bla
   9117..9977    +  CDS            AmpR: β-lactamase; bla; confers resistance to ampicillin, carbenicillin, and related antibiotics
  10148..10736   +  rep_origin     ori: high-copy-number ColE1/pMB1/pBR322/pUC origin of replication
  10919..11011   +  CDS            lacI (fragment): lac repressor; lacI; The lac repressor binds to the lac operator to inhibit transcription in E. coli. This inhibition can be relieved by adding lactose or isopropyl-β-D-thiogalactopyranoside (IPTG).
  11024..11045   +  protein_bind   CAP binding site: CAP binding activates transcription in the presence of cAMP. E. coli catabolite activator protein
  11060..11090   +  promoter       lac promoter: promoter for the E. coli lac operon
  11094..11116   +  protein_bind   lac operator (fragment): The lac repressor binds to the lac operator to inhibit transcription in E. coli. This inhibition can be relieved by adding lactose or isopropyl-β-D-thiogalactopyranoside (IPTG). lac repressor encoded by lacI
  11159..11177   +  promoter       T3 promoter: promoter for bacteriophage T3 RNA polymerase
