[The description below was written by a language model from this plasmid's Addgene catalogue record and pLannotate feature annotations shown in this document.]
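Description:
TFORF1101 is a third-generation-style, self-inactivating lentiviral expression plasmid built on the pLX_TRC317 backbone and carrying the human transcription factor GTF2IRD1 as a barcoded open reading frame. It belongs to a collection of transcription factor ORF constructs in which each ORF is paired with a unique 24-bp barcode, so that the factor delivered to a cell can be identified by sequencing in pooled overexpression screens. In bacteria the plasmid replicates from a high-copy ColE1/pUC-type origin and is selected with ampicillin through the bla gene. An f1 origin and remnants of a lac/T7/T3 cloning region are also annotated. The depositor warns that the plasmid can recombine during propagation.

The viral portion begins with an RSV promoter fused to a truncated HIV-1 5' LTR, which drives Tat-independent production of the genomic RNA. This is followed by the Ψ packaging signal, a gag fragment and the RRE for Rev-dependent nuclear export. Downstream, an SV40 early promoter/origin region precedes the puromycin N-acetyltransferase gene, which allows selection of transduced mammalian cells. A cPPT/CTS element lies after this cassette. The EF-1α promoter then drives constitutive expression of the GTF2IRD1 coding sequence, annotated at about 2.8 kb within a recorded insert of 2,936 bp. No epitope tag or reporter is annotated. The barcode itself is not annotated in the feature table, so its position is not stated, although a short U6 promoter fragment sits between the ORF and the WPRE. The WPRE enhances transcript stability and expression, and the ΔU3 3' LTR makes the integrated provirus self-inactivating, with an SV40 polyadenylation signal beyond it. The full sequence record is 11,200 nt, consistent with the backbone plus insert.
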