Addgene plasmid #143925: TFORF1101
Purpose: Lentiviral vector for overexpressing transcription factor ORFs with unique 24-bp barcodes. Barcodes facilitate identification of transcription factors in pooled screens.
Depositing lab: Feng Zhang. Depositing organization: Broad Institute. Publication: A transcription factor atlas of directed differentiation. Joung J, Ma S, Tay T, Geiger-Schuller KR, Kirchgatterer PC, Verdine VK, Guo B, Arias-Garcia MA, Allen WE, Singh A, Kuksenko O, Abudayyeh OO, Gootenberg JS, Fu Z, Macrae RK, Buenrostro JD, Regev A, Zhang F. Cell. 2023 Jan 5;186(1):209-229.e26. doi: 10.1016/j.cell.2022.11.026. PubMed 36608654.
Backbone
  Vector backbone: pLX_TRC317
  Backbone manufacturer: Broad Institute Genetic Perturbation Platform
  Backbone size w/o insert (bp): 8264
  Vector type: Mammalian Expression, Lentiviral
  Selectable markers: Puromycin
Growth in bacteria
  Bacterial resistance: Ampicillin, 100 μg/mL
  Growth temperature: 37°C
  Growth strain: NEB Stable
  Copy number: High Copy
Gene/Insert
  Gene/Insert name: GTF2IRD1
  Species: H. sapiens (human)
  Insert size (bp): 2936
  Entrez Gene: GTF2IRD1 (a.k.a. BEN, CREAM1, GTF3, MUSTRD1, RBAP2, WBS, WBSCR11, WBSCR12, hMusTRD1alpha1)
  Promoter: EF1a
  Cloning method: Unknown
  Sequencing primers: 5′ GGGTGGAGACTGAAGTTAGGCCAG; 3′ CACATAGCGTAAAAGGAGCAACATAG
Terms and licenses: Academic/Nonprofit Terms; Industry Terms: Not Available to Industry
Depositor comments: NM_005685,XM_017012804,ENST00000424337 . The transcription factor ORF portion of this plasmid was synthesized by Genewiz. Please test multiple small colonies in case of plasmid recombination. To make this collection available in a timely manner, a portion of this collection was not fully sequenced by Addgene. If an Addgene verified full plasmid sequence is not available, please contact us prior to placing an order to request the full sequence.
How to cite: TFORF1101 was a gift from Feng Zhang (Addgene plasmid # 143925 ; http://n2t.net/addgene:143925 ; RRID:Addgene_143925)
