>Addgene plasmid #143925 | TFORF1101 | depositor partial sequence | sequence record 283902 | Insert
ACCGCCACCATGGCCTTGCTGGGTAAGCGCTGTGACGTCCCCACCAACGGCTGCGGACCCGACCGCTGGA
ACTCCGCGTTCACCCGCAAAGACGAGATCATCACCAGCCTCGTGTCTGCCTTAGACTCCATGTGCTCAGC
GCTGTCCAAACTGAACGCCGAGGTGGCCTGTGTCGCCGTGCACGATGAGAGCGCCTTTGTGGTGGGCACA
GAGAAGGGGAGAATGTTCCTGAATGCCCGGAAGGAGCTACAGTCAGACTTCCTCAGGTTCTGCCGAGGGC
CCCCGTGGAAGGATCCGGAGGCAGAGCACCCCAAGAAGGTGCAGCGGGGCGAGGGTGGAGGCCGTAGCCT
CCCTCGGTCCTCCCTGGAACATGGCTCAGATGTGTACCTTCTGCGGAAGATGGTAGAGGAGGTGTTTGAT
GTTCTTTATAGCGAGGCCCTGGGAAGGGCCAGTGTGGTGCCACTGCCCTATGAGAGGCTGCTCAGGGAGC
CAGGGCTGCTGGCCGTGCAGGGGCTGCCCGAAGGCCTGGCCTTCCGAAGGCCAGCCGAGTATGACCCCAA
GGCCCTCATGGCCATCCTGGAACACAGCCACCGCATCCGCTTCAAGCTCAAGAGGCCACTTGAGGATGGC
GGGCGGGACTCGAAGGCCCTGGTGGAGCTGAACGGTGTCTCCCTGATTCCCAAGGGGTCACGGGACTGTG
GCCTGCATGGCCAGGCCCCCAAGGTGCCACCCCAGGACCTGCCCCCAACCGCCACCTCCTCCTCCATGGC
CAGCTTCCTGTACAGCACGGCGCTCCCCAACCACGCCATCCGAGAGCTCAAGCAGGAAGCACCTTCCTGC
CCCCTTGCCCCCAGCGACCTGGGCCTGAGTCGGCCCATGCCAGAGCCCAAGGCCACCGGTGCCCAAGACT
TCTCCGACTGTTGTGGACAGAAGCCCACTGGGCCTGGTGGGCCTCTCATCCAGAACGTCCATGCCTCCAA
GCGCATTCTCTTCTCCATCGTCCATGACAAGTCAGAGAAGTGGGACGCCTTCATAAAGGAAACCGAGGAC
ATCAACACGCTCCGGGAGTGTGTGCAGATCCTGTTTAACAGCAGATATGCGGAAGCCCTGGGCCTGGACC
ACATGGTCCCCGTGCCCTACCGGAAGATTGCCTGTGACCCGGAGGCTGTGGAGATCGTGGGCATCCCGGA
CAAGATCCCCTTCAAGCGCCCCTGCACTTATGGAGTCCCCAAGCTGAAGCGGATCCTGGAGGAGCGCCAT
AGTATCCACTTCATCATTAAGAGGATGTTTGATGAGCGAATTTTCACAGGGAACAAGTTTACCAAAGACA
CCACGAAGCTGGAGCCAGCCAGCCCGCCAGAGGACACCTCTGCAGAGGTCTCTAGGGCCACCGTCCTTGA
CCTTGCTGGGAATGCTCGGTCAGACAAGGGCAGCATGTCTGAAGACTGTGGGCCAGGAACCTCCGGGGAG
CTGGGCGGGCTGAGGCCGATCAAAATTGAGCCAGAGGATCTGGACATCATTCAGGTCACCGTCCCAGACC
CCTCGCCAACCTCTGAGGAAATGACAGACTCGATGCCTGGGCACCTGCCATCGGAGGATTCTGGTTATGG
GATGGAGATGCTGACAGACAAAGGTCTGAGTGAGGACGCGCGGCCCGAGGAGAGGCCCGTGGAGGACAGC
CACGGTGACGTGATCCGGCCCCTGCGGAAGCAGGTGGAGCTGCTCTTCAACACACGATACGCCAAGGCCA
TTGGCATCTCGGAGCCCGTCAAGGTGCCGTACTCCAAGTTTCTGATGCACCCGGAGGAGCTGTTTGTGGT
GGGACTGCCTGAAGGCATCTCCCTCCGCAGGCCCAACTGCTTCGGGATCGCCAAGCTCCGGAAGATTCTG
GAGGCCAGCAACAGCATCCAGTTTGTCATCAAGAGGCCCGAGCTGCTCACTGAGGGAGTCAAAGAGCCCA
TCATGGATAGTCAAGAGAGGGATTCCGGGGACCCTCTGGTGGACGAGAGCCTGAAGAGACAGGGCTTTCA
AGAAAATTATGACGCGAGGCTCTCACGGATCGACATCGCCAACACACTAAGGGAGCAGGTCCAGGACCTT
TTCAATAAGAAATACGGGGAAGCCTTGGGCATCAAGTACCCGGTCCAGGTCCCCTACAAGCGGATCAAGA
GTAACCCCGGCTCCGTGATCATCGAGGGGCTGCCCCCAGGAATCCCGTTCCGAAAGCCCTGTACCTTCGG
CTCCCAGAACCTGGAGAGGATTCTTGCTGTGGCTGACAAGATCAAGTTCACAGTCACCAGGCCTTTCCAA
GGACTCATCCCAAAGCCTGATGAAGATGACGCCAACAGACTCGGGGAGAAGGTGATCCTGCGGGAGCAGG
TGAAGGAACTCTTCAACGAGAAATACGGTGAGGCCCTGGGCCTGAACCGGCCGGTGCTGGTCCCTTATAA
ACTAATCCGGGACAGCCCAGACGCCGTGGAGGTCACGGGTCTGCCTGATGACATCCCCTTCCGGAACCCC
AACACGTACGACATCCACCGGCTGGAGAAGATCCTGAAGGCCCGAGAGCATGTCCGCATGGTCATCATTA
ACCAGCTCCAACCCTTTGCAGAAATCTGCAATGATGCCAAGGTGCCAGCCAAAGACAGCAGCATTCCCAA
GCGCAAGAGAAAGCGGGTCTCGGAAGGAAATTCCGTCTCCTCTTCCTCCTCGTCTTCCTCTTCCTCGTCC
TCTAACCCGGATTCAGTGGCATCGGCCAACCAGATCTCACTCGTGCAATGGCCAATGTACATGGTGGACT
ATGCCGGCCTGAACGTGCAGCTCCCGGGACCTCTTAATTACTAGTAATGAACTAGTCCGTAACTTGAAAG
TATTTCGATTTCTTGGCTTTATATATCTTGTGGAAAGGACGAGCTATAGCCAAGGCTCCCTAAAGT
