>Addgene plasmid #143925 | TFORF1101 | depositor partial sequence | sequence record 283903 | Barcode
GCTATAGCCAAGGCTCCCTAAAGT
